>Addgene plasmid #32021 | HDGF2 | depositor partial sequence | sequence record 38613 | insert
ATGCCACACGCCTTCAAGCCCGGGGACTTGGTGTTCGCTAAGATGAAGGGCTACCCTCACTGGCCTGCCA
GGATCGACGACATCGCGGATGGCGCCGTGAAGCCCCCACCCAACAAGTACCCCATCTTTTTCTTTGGCAC
ACACGAAACAGCCTTCCTGGGACCCAAGGACCTGTTCCCCTACGACAAATGTAAAGACAAGTACGGGAAG
CCCAACAAGAGGAAAGGCTTCAATGAAGGGCTGTGGGAGATCCAGAACAACCCCCACGCCAGCTACAGC
