>Addgene plasmid #32021 | HDGF2 | addgene partial sequence | sequence record 42041 | T7 5'-TAATACGACTCACTATAGGG-3'
TCTGAATATTTTGTTTACTTTAAGAAGGAGATATACCATGCATCATCATCATCATCACAGCAGCGGCAGA
GAAAACTTGTATTTCCAGGGCATGCCACACGCCTTCAAGCCCGGGGACTTGGTGTTCGCTAAGATGAAGG
GCTACCCTCACTGGCCTGCCAGGATCGACGACATCGCGGATGGCGCCGTGAAGCCCCCACCCAACAAGTA
CCCCATCTTTTTCTTTGGCACACACGAAACAGCCTTCCTGGGACCCAAGGACCTGTTCCCCTACGACAAA
TGTAAAGACAAGTACGGGAAGCCCAACAAGAGGAAAGGCTTCAATGAAGGGCTGTGGGAGATCCAGAACA
ACCCCCACGCCAGCTACAGCTGATGACGAAGCTTGCGGCCGCACTCGAGCACCACCACCACCACCACTGA
GATCCGGCTGCTAACAAAGCCCGAAAGGAAGCTGAGTTGGCTGCTGCCACCGCTGAGCAATAACTAGCAT
AACCCCTTGGGGCCTCTAAACGGGTCTTGAGGGGTTTTTTGCTGAAAGGAGGAACTATATCCGGATTGGC
GAATGGG
[124 nt withheld, positions 568-691]
C
[91 nt withheld, positions 693-783]
AGGGTGATGGTTC
