[The description below was written by a language model from this plasmid's Addgene catalogue record.]
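Description:
HDGF2 is a bacterial expression plasmid built on the pET28-MHL backbone, a pET28-derived vector from a structural genomics programme designed for ligation-independent cloning. It is propagated in E. coli under kanamycin selection and is recorded as low copy. The record provides no feature table, so the origin of replication and other backbone elements are not itemised. The backbone is listed at 7325 bp without insert.

The payload is a 279 bp fragment of human HDGFL2 (hepatoma-derived growth factor-related protein 2, also known as HRP-2) encoding only residues 1–93, which correspond to the PWWP domain rather than the full open reading frame. PWWP domains are generally known as chromatin-associated modules that recognise methylated histone marks. Expression is driven by the T7 promoter, so protein production depends on a host strain supplying T7 RNA polymerase, and the insert is flanked by the standard T7 promoter and T7 terminator regions used as sequencing primer sites. The fragment was inserted by ligation-independent cloning in frame with an N-terminal His tag supplied by the backbone, allowing purification of the recombinant domain by immobilised metal affinity chromatography.

The stated purpose is production of recombinant protein in bacteria for structure determination, and the record associates the construct with a deposited crystal structure of this domain. It is therefore suited to preparing the isolated HDGFL2 PWWP domain for crystallography or other structural, biophysical and binding studies, but not to studies that need the full-length protein.
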