Addgene plasmid #32021: HDGF2
Purpose: Bacterial expression for structure determination; may not be full ORF
Depositing lab: Cheryl Arrowsmith. Depositing organization: University of Toronto.
Backbone
  Vector backbone: pET28-MHL
  Backbone manufacturer: Structural Genomics Consortium (Addgene plasmid 26096)
  Backbone size w/o insert (bp): 7325
  Vector type: Bacterial Expression
Growth in bacteria
  Bacterial resistance: Kanamycin, 50 μg/mL
  Growth temperature: 37°C
  Growth strain: DH5alpha
  Copy number: Low Copy
Gene/Insert
  Gene/Insert name: HDGF2 (alt names: PDB: 3QBY; Human hepatoma-derived growth factor-related protein 2)
  Species: H. sapiens (human)
  Insert size (bp): 279
  Mutation: PWWP domain only (amino acid residues 1-93)
  Entrez Gene: HDGFL2 (a.k.a. HDGF-2, HDGF2, HDGFRP2, HRP-2, HRP2)
  Promoter: T7
  Tag / fusion protein: His (N terminal on backbone)
  Cloning method: Ligation Independent Cloning
  Sequencing primers: 5′ T7; 3′ T7-term
Terms and licenses: Academic/Nonprofit Terms; Industry Terms: Not Available to Industry
Depositor comments: PSB: 3QBY. http://www.thesgc.org/structures/3QBY/
How to cite: HDGF2 was a gift from Cheryl Arrowsmith (Addgene plasmid # 32021 ; http://n2t.net/addgene:32021 ; RRID:Addgene_32021)
